Addgene plasmid #48399: pFUSB4_ACTT
Depositing lab: Stephen Ekker. Depositing organization: Mayo Foundation for Medical Education and Research. Publication: High Efficiency In Vivo Genome Engineering with a Simplified 15-RVD GoldyTALEN Design. Ma AC, Lee HB, Clark KJ, Ekker SC. PLoS One. 2013 May 29;8(5):e65259. doi: 10.1371/journal.pone.0065259. Print 2013. PubMed 23734242.
Backbone
  Vector backbone: pFUS_B4
  Vector type: Mammalian Expression, TALEN
Growth in bacteria
  Bacterial resistance: Spectinomycin, 50 μg/mL
  Growth temperature: 37°C
  Growth strain: Top10
  Copy number: Unknown
Gene/Insert
  Gene/Insert name: RVD sequence: NI HD NG NG
  Species: Synthetic
  Cloning method: Unknown
  Sequencing primers: 5′ ttgatgcctggcagttccct; 3′ cgaaccgaacaggcttatgt
Terms and licenses: Academic/Nonprofit Terms; Industry Terms: Not Available to Industry
Depositor comments: Plasmid was created using Golden Gate cloning.
How to cite: pFUSB4_ACTT was a gift from Stephen Ekker (Addgene plasmid # 48399 ; http://n2t.net/addgene:48399 ; RRID:Addgene_48399)
