[The description below was written by a language model from this plasmid's Addgene catalogue record and pLannotate feature annotations shown in this document.]
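Description:
pFUSB4_ACTT is a small (about 2.9 kb) bacterial intermediate plasmid for Golden Gate assembly of TALENs, built on the pFUS_B4 array vector. It carries a preassembled synthetic block of four TAL effector repeats whose repeat-variable diresidues are NI, HD, NG and NG. Under the standard TALE code these recognise the bases A, C, T and T, as the plasmid name indicates. The depositor notes that the plasmid was itself made by Golden Gate cloning. Although the catalogue lists it under mammalian expression and TALEN vector types, the annotated features include no eukaryotic promoter, polyadenylation signal or nuclease domain. It is therefore best understood as a repeat-array donor module rather than a plasmid that expresses a protein directly.

Propagation in E. coli relies on a high-copy ColE1/pUC-type origin, and selection uses the aadA (SmR) aminoglycoside adenylyltransferase gene, which confers spectinomycin and streptomycin resistance. Upstream of this marker are remnants of a class 1 integron Pc promoter and a short gentamicin acetyltransferase fragment. Other backbone vestiges are small lacZα and lacI fragments, probably left after the repeats replaced a blue/white screening cassette, and the rrnB T1 and T2 terminators, which insulate the cloning region. The automated annotation did not detect the TALE repeats themselves, which presumably lie in the unannotated stretch near the lacZα remnant.

The associated publication describes a simplified 15-RVD GoldyTALEN design for in vivo genome engineering. Ready-made four-repeat modules such as this one are evidently meant to be joined with other pFUS arrays and a last half-repeat in a final TALEN backbone, which shortens the assembly of custom nucleases. The record does not state the destination vector.
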