Features (pLannotate 1.2.2; 8 found; start..end, strand, type, name):
      3..39      -  CDS            lacZα (fragment): LacZα fragment of β-galactosidase; lacZ fragment
    596..619     +  promoter       Pc promoter (fragment): intI1 (promoter lies within the coding sequence); class 1 integron promoter
    795..851     +  CDS            GmR (fragment): gentamycin acetyltransferase; aacC1; confers resistance to gentamycin
    858..1649    +  CDS            SmR: aminoglycoside adenylyltransferase (Murphy, 1985); aadA; confers resistance to spectinomycin and streptomycin
   1742..2330    +  rep_origin     ori: high-copy-number ColE1/pMB1/pBR322/pUC origin of replication
   2513..2605    +  CDS            lacI (fragment): lac repressor; lacI; The lac repressor binds to the lac operator to inhibit transcription in E. coli. This inhibition can be relieved by adding lactose or isopropyl-β-D-thiogalactopyranoside (IPTG).
   2660..2687    -  terminator     rrnB T2 terminator: transcription terminator T2 from the E. coli rrnB gene
   2819..2862    +  terminator     rrnB T1 terminator: Escherichia coli rrnB; transcription terminator T1 from the E. coli rrnB gene
>Addgene plasmid #48399 | pFUSB4_ACTT | depositor full sequence | sequence record 70099 | Full Sequence
ATGTTTTCCCAGTCACGACGTTGTAAAACGACGGCCAGTCTTAAGCGTCTCATGGCCTGACCCCGGACCA
AGTGGTGGCCTATCGCCAGCAACATTGGCGGCAAGCAAGCGCTCGAAACGGTGCAGCGGCTGTTGCCGGT
GCTGTGCCAGGACCATGGCCTGACTCCGGACCAAGTGGTGGCTATCGCCAGCCACGATGGCGGCAAGCAA
GCGCTCGAAACGGTGCAGCGGCTGTTGCCGGTGCTGTGCCAGGACCATGGCCTGACCCCGGACCAAGTGG
TGGCTATCGCCAGCAACGGTGGCGGCAAGCAAGCGCTCGAAACGGTGCAGCGGCTGTTGCCGGTGCTGTG
CCAGGACCATGGCCTGACCCCGGACCAAGTGGTGGCTATCGCCAGCAACGGTGGCGGCAAGCAAGCGCTC
GAAACGGTGCAGCGGCTGTTGCCGGTGCTGTGCCAGGACCATGGCCTGACCCCGGACCAAGTGGTGGCTA
TCGAGACGTCTAGACCAGCCAGGACAGAAATGCCTCGACTTCGCTGCTACCCAAGGTTGCCGGGTGACGC
ACACCGTGGAAACGGATGAAGGCACGAACCCAGTGGACATAAGCCTGTTCGGTTCGTAAGCTGTAATGCA
AGTAGCGTATGCGCTCACGCAACTGGTCCAGAACCTTGACCGAACGCAGCGGTGGTAACGGCGCAGTGGC
GGTTTTCATGGCTTGTTATGACTGTTTTTTTGGGGTACAGTCTATGCCTCGGGCATCCAAGCAGCAAGCG
CGTTACGCCGTGGGTCGATGTTTGATGTTATGGAGCAGCAACGATGTTACGCAGCAGGGCAGTCGCCCTA
AAACAAAGTTAAACATTATGAGGGAAGCGGTGATCGCCGAAGTATCGACTCAACTATCAGAGGTAGTTGG
CGTCATCGAGCGCCATCTCGAACCGACGTTGCTGGCCGTACATTTGTACGGCTCCGCAGTGGATGGCGGC
CTGAAGCCACACAGTGATATTGATTTGCTGGTTACGGTGACCGTAAGGCTTGATGAAACAACGCGGCGAG
CTTTGATCAACGACCTTTTGGAAACTTCGGCTTCCCCTGGAGAGAGCGAGATTCTCCGCGCTGTAGAAGT
CACCATTGTTGTGCACGACGACATCATTCCGTGGCGTTATCCAGCTAAGCGCGAACTGCAATTTGGAGAA
TGGCAGCGCAATGACATTCTTGCAGGTATCTTCGAGCCAGCCACGATCGACATTGATCTGGCTATCTTGC
TGACAAAAGCAAGAGAACATAGCGTTGCCTTGGTAGGTCCAGCGGCGGAGGAACTCTTTGATCCGGTTCC
TGAACAGGATCTATTTGAGGCGCTAAATGAAACCTTAACGCTATGGAACTCGCCGCCCGACTGGGCTGGC
GATGAGCGAAATGTAGTGCTTACGTTGTCCCGCATTTGGTACAGCGCAGTAACCGGCAAAATCGCGCCGA
AGGATGTCGCTGCCGACTGGGCAATGGAGCGCCTGCCGGCCCAGTATCAGCCCGTCATACTTGAAGCTAG
ACAGGCTTATCTTGGACAAGAAGAAGATCGCTTGGCCTCGCGCGCAGATCAGTTGGAAGAATTTGTCCAC
TACGTGAAAGGCGAGATCACCAAGGTAGTCGGCAAATAACCCTCGAGCCACCCATGACCAAAATCCCTTA
ACGTGAGTTACGCGTCGTTCCACTGAGCGTCAGACCCCGTAGAAAAGATCAAAGGATCTTCTTGAGATCC
TTTTTTTCTGCGCGTAATCTGCTGCTTGCAAACAAAAAAACCACCGCTACCAGCGGTGGTTTGTTTGCCG
GATCAAGAGCTACCAACTCTTTTTCCGAAGGTAACTGGCTTCAGCAGAGCGCAGATACCAAATACTGTCC
TTCTAGTGTAGCCGTAGTTAGGCCACCACTTCAAGAACTCTGTAGCACCGCCTACATACCTCGCTCTGCT
AATCCTGTTACCAGTGGCTGCTGCCAGTGGCGATAAGTCGTGTCTTACCGGGTTGGACTCAAGACGATAG
TTACCGGATAAGGCGCAGCGGTCGGGCTGAACGGGGGGTTCGTGCACACAGCCCAGCTTGGAGCGAACGA
CCTACACCGAACTGAGATACCTACAGCGTGAGCATTGAGAAAGCGCCACGCTTCCCGAAGGGAGAAAGGC
GGACAGGTATCCGGTAAGCGGCAGGGTCGGAACAGGAGAGCGCACGAGGGAGCTTCCAGGGGGAAACGCC
TGGTATCTTTATAGTCCTGTCGGGTTTCGCCACCTCTGACTTGAGCGTCGATTTTTGTGATGCTCGTCAG
GGGGGCGGAGCCTATGGAAAAACGCCAGCAACGCGGCCTTTTTACGGTTCCTGGCCTTTTGCTGGCCTTT
TGCTCACATGTTCTTTCCTGCGTTATCCCCTGATTCTGTGGATAACCGTATTACCGCCTTTGAGTGAGCT
GATACCGCTCGCCGCAGCCGAACGACCGAGCGCAGCGAGTCAGTGAGCGAGGAAGCGGAAGAGCGCCCAA
TACGCAAACCGCCTCTCCCCGCGCGTTGGCCGATTCATTAATGCAGCTGGCACGACAGGTTTCCCGACTG
GAAAGCGGGCAGTGAGCGCAACGCAATTAATACGCGTACCGCTAGCCAGGAAGAGTTTGTAGAAACGCAA
AAAGGCCATCCGTCAGGATGGCCTTCTGCTTAGTTTGATGCCTGGCAGTTTATGGCGGGCGTCCTGCCCG
CCACCCTCCGGGCCGTTGCTTCACAACGTTCAAATCCGCTCCCGGCGGATTTGTCCTACTCAGGAGAGCG
TTCACCGACAAACAACAGATAAAACGAAAGGCCCAGTCTTCCGACTGAGCCTTTCGTTTTATTTGATGCC
TGGCAGTTCCCTACTCTCGCGTTAACGCTAGCATGG
