>Addgene plasmid #48399 | pFUSB4_ACTT | addgene partial sequence | sequence record 70834 | pCR8_F1 5'-ttgatgcctggcagttccct-3'
TCACGACGTTGTAAAACGACGGCCAGTCTTAAGCGTCTCATGGCCTGACCCCGGACCAAGTGGTGGCTAT
CGCCAGCAACATTGGCGGCAAGCAAGCGCTCGAAACGGTGCAGCGGCTGTTGCCGGTGCTGTGCCAGGAC
CATGGCCTGACTCCGGACCAAGTGGTGGCTATCGCCAGCCACGATGGCGGCAAGCAAGCGCTCGAAACGG
TGCAGCGGCTGTTGCCGGTGCTGTGCCAGGACCATGGCCTGACCCCGGACCAAGTGGTGGCTATCGCCAG
CAACGGTGGCGGCAAGCAAGCGCTCGAAACGGTGCAGCGGCTGTTGCCGGTGCTGTGCCAGGACCATGGC
CTGACCCCGGACCAAGTGGTGGCTATCGCCAGCAACGGTGGCGGCAAGCAAGCGCTCGAAACGGTGCAGC
GGCTGTTGCCGGTGCTGTGCCAGGACCATGGCCTGACCCCGGACCAAGTGGTGGCTATCGAGACGTCTAG
ACCAGCCAGGACAGAAATGCCTCGACTTCGCTGCTACCCAAGGTTGCCGGGTGACGCACACCGTGGAAAC
GGATGAAGGCACGAACCCAGTGGACATAAGCCTGTTCGGTTCGTAAGCTGTAATGCAAGTAGCGTATGCG
CTCACGCAACTGGTCCAGAACCTTGACCGAACGCAGCGGTGGTAACGGCGCAGTGGCGGTTTTCATGGCT
TGTTATGACTGTTTTTTTGGGGTACAGTCTATGCCTCGGGCATCCAAGCAGCAAGCGCGTTACGCCGTGG
GTCGATGTTTGATGTTATGGAGCAGCAACGATGTTACGCAGCAGGGCAGTCGCCCTAAAACAAAGTTAAA
CATTATGAGGGAAGCGGTGATCGCCGAAGTATCGACTCA
